>Addgene plasmid #241349 | pQE-9-RTXMCR-TYL-X2H-C | addgene full sequence | sequence record 485308 | Addgene NGS Result
CTCGAGAAATCATAAAAAATTTATTTGCTTTGTGAGCGGATAACAATTATAATAGATTCAATTGTGAGCG
GATAACAATTTCACACAGAATTCATTAAAGAGGAGAAATTAACTATGAGAGGATCGCATCACCATCACCA
TCACGGATCCCATATGGAGCTCGGCGCTAGCGGCGGGGCGGGACATGATACGTACTTAGGTGGTGCCGGA
CATGACACATATTTAGGTGGTGCAGGCCATGACACCTATCTGGGCGGGGCGGGACACGATACTTACCTTG
GCGGTGCAGGTCACGACACGTATTTAGGCGGCGCCGGGCATGACACATACCTCGGTGGTGCCGGACACGA
CACCTATTTGGGTGGAGCCGGACACGACACTTACCTGGGTGGTGCTGGACACGACACCTACCTTATCAAT
GCGGGCGCCGATCAATTATGGTTCGCCCGGCAAGGAAACGACCTTGAAATCCGGATTCTCGGAACAGATG
ATGCCTTAACGGTGCACGACTGGTACCGGGACGCCGACCATCGTGTAGAAATTATTCACGCTGCGAACCA
AGCTGTTGATCAAGCAGGCATTGAGAAACTGGTGGAAGCCATGGCTCAGTACCCGGACGAATTCACTAGT
CTCGAGAAGCTTAATTAGCTGAGCTTGGACTCCTGTTGATAGATCCAGTAATGACCTCAGAACTCCATCT
GGATTTGTTCAGAACGCTCGGTTGCCGCCGGGCGTTTTTTATTGGTGAGAATCCAAGCTAGCTTGGCGAG
ATTTTCAGGAGCTAAGGAAGCTAAAATGGAGAAAAAAATCACTGGATATACCACCGTTGATATATCCCAA
TGGCATCGTAAAGAACATTTTGAGGCATTTCAGTCAGTTGCTCAATGTACCTATAACCAGACCGTTCAGC
TGGATATTACGGCCTTTTTAAAGACCGTAAAGAAAAATAAGCACAAGTTTTATCCGGCCTTTATTCACAT
TCTTGCCCGCCTGATGAATGCTCATCCGGAATTTCGTATGGCAATGAAAGACGGTGAGCTGGTGATATGG
GATAGTGTTCACCCTTGTTACACCGTTTTCCATGAGCAAACTGAAACGTTTTCATCGCTCTGGAGTGAAT
ACCACGACGATTTCCGGCAGTTTCTACACATATATTCGCAAGATGTGGCGTGTTACGGTGAAAACCTGGC
CTATTTCCCTAAAGGGTTTATTGAGAATATGTTTTTCGTCTCAGCCAATCCCTGGGTGAGTTTCACCAGT
TTTGATTTAAACGTGGCCAATATGGACAACTTCTTCGCCCCCGTTTTCACCATGGGCAAATATTATACGC
AAGGCGACAAGGTGCTGATGCCGCTGGCGATTCAGGTTCATCATGCCGTTTGTGATGGCTTCCATGTCGG
CAGAATGCTTAATGAATTACAACAGTACTGCGATGAGTGGCAGGGCGGGGCGTAATTTTTTTAAGGCAGT
TATTGGTGCCCTTAAACGCCTGGGGTAATGACTCTCTAGCTTGAGGCATCAAATAAAACGAAAGGCTCAG
TCGAAAGACTGGGCCTTTCGTTTTATCTGTTGTTTGTCGGTGAACGCTCTCCTGAGTAGGACAAATCCGC
CCTCTAGATTACGTGCAGTCGATGATAAGCTGTCAAACATGAGAATTGTGCCTAATGAGTGAGCTAACTT
ACATTAATTGCGTTGCGCTCACTGCCCGCTTTCCAGTCGGGAAACCTGTCGTGCCAGCTGCATTAATGAA
TCGGCCAACGCGCGGGGAGAGGCGGTTTGCGTATTGGGCGCCAGGGTGGTTTTTCTTTTCACCAGTGAGA
CGGGCAACAGCTGATTGCCCTTCACCGCCTGGCCCTGAGAGAGTTGCAGCAAGCGGTCCACGCTGGTTTG
CCCCAGCAGGCGAAAATCCTGTTTGATGGTGGTTAACGGCGGGATATAACATGAGCTGTCTTCGGTATCG
TCGTATCCCACTACCGAGATATCCGCACCAACGCGCAGCCCGGACTCGGTAATGGCGCGCATTGCGCCCA
GCGCCATCTGATCGTTGGCAACCAGCATCGCAGTGGGAACGATGCCCTCATTCAGCATTTGCATGGTTTG
TTGAAAACCGGACATGGCACTCCAGTCGCCTTCCCGTTCCGCTATCGGCTGAATTTGATTGCGAGTGAGA
TATTTATGCCAGCCAGCCAGACGCAGACGCGCCGAGACAGAACTTAATGGGCCCGCTAACAGCGCGATTT
GCTGGTGACCCAATGCGACCAGATGCTCCACGCCCAGTCGCGTACCGTCTTCATGGGAGAAAATAATACT
GTTGATGGGTGTCTGGTCAGAGACATCAAGAAATAACGCCGGAACATTAGTGCAGGCAGCTTCCACAGCA
ATGGCATCCTGGTCATCCAGCGGATAGTTAATGATCAGCCCACTGACGCGTTGCGCGAGAAGATTGTGCA
CCGCCGCTTTACAGGCTTCGACGCCGCTTCGTTCTACCATCGACACCACCACGCTGGCACCCAGTTGATC
GGCGCGAGATTTAATCGCCGCGACAATTTGCGACGGCGCGTGCAGGGCCAGACTGGAGGTGGCAACGCCA
ATCAGCAACGACTGTTTGCCCGCCAGTTGTTGTGCCACGCGGTTGGGAATGTAATTCAGCTCCGCCATCG
CCGCTTCCACTTTTTCCCGCGTTTTCGCAGAAACGTGGCTGGCCTGGTTCACCACGCGGGAAACGGTCTG
ATAAGAGACACCGGCATACTCTGCGACATCGTATAACGTTACTGGTTTCACATTCACCACCCTGAATTGA
CTCTCTTCCGGGCGCTATCATGCCATACCGCGAAAGGTTTTGCACCATTCGATGGTGTCGGAATTTCGGG
CAGCGTTGGGTCCTGGCCACGGGTGCGCATGATCTAGAGCTGCCTCGCGCGTTTCGGTGATGACGGTGAA
AACCTCTGACACATGCAGCTCCCGGAGACGGTCACAGCTTGTCTGTAAGCGGATGCCGGGAGCAGACAAG
CCCGTCAGGGCGCGTCAGCGGGTGTTGGCGGGTGTCGGGGCGCAGCCATGACCCAGTCACGTAGCGATAG
CGGAGTGTATACTGGCTTAACTATGCGGCATCAGAGCAGATTGTACTGAGAGTGCACCATATGCGGTGTG
AAATACCGCACAGATGCGTAAGGAGAAAATACCGCATCAGGCGCTCTTCCGCTTCCTCGCTCACTGACTC
GCTGCGCTCGGTCGTTCGGCTGCGGCGAGCGGTATCAGCTCACTCAAAGGCGGTAATACGGTTATCCACA
GAATCAGGGGATAACGCAGGAAAGAACATGTGAGCAAAAGGCCAGCAAAAGGCCAGGAACCGTAAAAAGG
CCGCGTTGCTGGCGTTTTTCCATAGGCTCCGCCCCCCTGACGAGCATCACAAAAATCGACGCTCAAGTCA
GAGGTGGCGAAACCCGACAGGACTATAAAGATACCAGGCGTTTCCCCCTGGAAGCTCCCTCGTGCGCTCT
CCTGTTCCGACCCTGCCGCTTACCGGATACCTGTCCGCCTTTCTCCCTTCGGGAAGCGTGGCGCTTTCTC
ATAGCTCACGCTGTAGGTATCTCAGTTCGGTGTAGGTCGTTCGCTCCAAGCTGGGCTGTGTGCACGAACC
CCCCGTTCAGCCCGACCGCTGCGCCTTATCCGGTAACTATCGTCTTGAGTCCAACCCGGTAAGACACGAC
TTATCGCCACTGGCAGCAGCCACTGGTAACAGGATTAGCAGAGCGAGGTATGTAGGCGGTGCTACAGAGT
TCTTGAAGTGGTGGCCTAACTACGGCTACACTAGAAGGACAGTATTTGGTATCTGCGCTCTGCTGAAGCC
AGTTACCTTCGGAAAAAGAGTTGGTAGCTCTTGATCCGGCAAACAAACCACCGCTGGTAGCGGTGGTTTT
TTTGTTTGCAAGCAGCAGATTACGCGCAGAAAAAAAGGATCTCAAGAAGATCCTTTGATCTTTTCTACGG
GGTCTGACGCTCAGTGGAACGAAAACTCACGTTAAGGGATTTTGGTCATGAGATTATCAAAAAGGATCTT
CACCTAGATCCTTTTAAATTAAAAATGAAGTTTTAAATCAATCTAAAGTATATATGAGTAAACTTGGTCT
GACAGTTACCAATGCTTAATCAGTGAGGCACCTATCTCAGCGATCTGTCTATTTCGTTCATCCATAGTTG
CCTGACTCCCCGTCGTGTAGATAACTACGATACGGGAGGGCTTACCATCTGGCCCCAGTGCTGCAATGAT
ACCGCGAGACCCACGCTCACCGGCTCCAGATTTATCAGCAATAAACCAGCCAGCCGGAAGGGCCGAGCGC
AGAAGTGGTCCTGCAACTTTATCCGCCTCCATCCAGTCTATTAATTGTTGCCGGGAAGCTAGAGTAAGTA
GTTCGCCAGTTAATAGTTTGCGCAACGTTGTTGCCATTGCTACAGGCATCGTGGTGTCACGCTCGTCGTT
TGGTATGGCTTCATTCAGCTCCGGTTCCCAACGATCAAGGCGAGTTACATGATCCCCCATGTTGTGCAAA
AAAGCGGTTAGCTCCTTCGGTCCTCCGATCGTTGTCAGAAGTAAGTTGGCCGCAGTGTTATCACTCATGG
TTATGGCAGCACTGCATAATTCTCTTACTGTCATGCCATCCGTAAGATGCTTTTCTGTGACTGGTGAGTA
CTCAACCAAGTCATTCTGAGAATAGTGTATGCGGCGACCGAGTTGCTCTTGCCCGGCGTCAATACGGGAT
AATACCGCGCCACATAGCAGAACTTTAAAAGTGCTCATCATTGGAAAACGTTCTTCGGGGCGAAAACTCT
CAAGGATCTTACCGCTGTTGAGATCCAGTTCGATGTAACCCACTCGTGCACCCAACTGATCTTCAGCATC
TTTTACTTTCACCAGCGTTTCTGGGTGAGCAAAAACAGGAAGGCAAAATGCCGCAAAAAAGGGAATAAGG
GCGACACGGAAATGTTGAATACTCATACTCTTCCTTTTTCAATATTATTGAAGCATTTATCAGGGTTATT
GTCTCATGAGCGGATACATATTTGAATGTATTTAGAAAAATAAACAAATAGGGGTTCCGCGCACATTTCC
CCGAAAAGTGCCACCTGACGTCTAAGAAACCATTATTATCATGACATTAACCTATAAAAATAGGCGTATC
ACGAGGCCCTTTCGTCTTCAC
Features (pLannotate 1.2.2; 17 found; start..end, strand, type, name):
     10..54      +  promoter       T5 promoter: bacteriophage T5 promoter for E. coli RNA polymerase, with embedded lac operator
     62..78      +  protein_bind   lac operator: The lac repressor binds to the lac operator to inhibit transcription in E. coli. This inhibition can be relieved by adding lactose or isopropyl-β-D-thiogalactopyranoside (IPTG). lac repressor encoded by lacI
    127..144     +  CDS            7xHis (fragment): 6xHis affinity tag
    427..618     +  CDS            cya (fragment): CYAA_BORP1 - Also known as cyaA. Experimental evidence at protein level: Swiss-Prot protein existence level 1. This adenylate cyclase belongs to a special class of bacterial toxin. It causes whooping cough by acting on mammalian cells by elevating cAMP-concentration and thus disrupts normal cell function. From Bordetella pertussis (strain ATCC 9797 / DSM 5571 / NCTC 10739 / 18323).
    658..752     +  terminator     lambda t0 terminator: transcription terminator from phage lambda
    767..795     +  promoter       cat promoter (fragment): promoter of the E. coli cat gene encoding chloramphenicol acetyltransferase
    796..1452    +  CDS            cat: CAT_ECOLX - Experimental evidence at protein level: Swiss-Prot protein existence level 1. This enzyme is an effector of chloramphenicol resistance in bacteria. From Escherichia coli. This protein is used as a marker in many commonly used cloning vectors, such as pACYC184.
   1520..1606    +  terminator     rrnB T1 terminator: Escherichia coli rrnB; transcription terminator T1 from the E. coli rrnB gene
   1629..1646    -  promoter       tet promoter (fragment): E. coli promoter for tetracycline efflux protein gene
   1665..1686    -  protein_bind   CAP binding site: CAP binding activates transcription in the presence of cAMP. E. coli catabolite activator protein
   1699..2781    -  CDS            lacI: lac repressor; lacI; The lac repressor binds to the lac operator to inhibit transcription in E. coli. This inhibition can be relieved by adding lactose or isopropyl-β-D-thiogalactopyranoside (IPTG).
   2782..2859    -  promoter       lacIq promoter: lacI (mutant); In the lacIq allele, a single base change in the promoter boosts expression of the lacI gene about 10-fold.
   2908..2949    +  CDS            rop (fragment): Rop protein, which maintains plasmids at low copy number; rop
   3051..3191    +  misc_feature   bom: basis of mobility region from pBR322
   3377..3965    -  rep_origin     ori: high-copy-number ColE1/pMB1/pBR322/pUC origin of replication
   4136..4996    -  CDS            AmpR: β-lactamase; bla; confers resistance to ampicillin, carbenicillin, and related antibiotics
   4997..5101    -  promoter       AmpR promoter: bla
