[The description below was written by a language model from this plasmid's Addgene catalogue record and pLannotate feature annotations shown in this document.]
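Description:
pQE-9-RTXMCR-TYL-X2H-C is a bacterial expression plasmid built on the pQE-9 backbone for producing a synthetic repeats-in-toxin (RTX) protein in E. coli. It replicates from a high-copy ColE1/pMB1-type origin and is selected with ampicillin through the β-lactamase gene and its native promoter. The sequenced record (about 5.2 kb) also carries a pBR322 bom region and a short rop fragment. A chloramphenicol acetyltransferase coding sequence sits downstream of the expression cassette, preceded by only a fragment of the cat promoter and followed by the rrnB T1 terminator. The catalogue lists ampicillin as the only selection. The annotation also shows a lacI gene driven by the lacIq promoter, so the plasmid appears to supply its own lac repressor.

The insert was cloned between BamHI and HindIII sites, both retained. It encodes the consensus nonapeptide GGAGHDTYL repeated nine times, followed by a C-terminal capping domain. The feature table identifies a segment at the 3′ end of the open reading frame as a fragment of the Bordetella pertussis adenylate cyclase toxin (CyaA), which is consistent with the capping domain coming from that natural RTX protein. Expression is driven by the phage T5 promoter, which is recognised by E. coli RNA polymerase. It is controlled by lac operator sequences, so transcription is repressed by LacI and can be induced with IPTG. The lambda t0 terminator ends the transcript. An N-terminal 6xHis tag from the backbone allows metal-affinity purification. The associated publication concerns repetitive proteins that undergo large conformational changes, which suggests the recombinant protein is intended for structural and biophysical study of such proteins.
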