Addgene plasmid #241349: pQE-9-RTXMCR-TYL-X2H-C
Purpose: Repeats-In-Toxin (RTX) protein consensus sequence GGAGHDTYL repeated nine times with C-terminal Capping Domain
Depositing lab: Danielle Mai. Depositing organization: Stanford University. Publication: Repetitive proteins that undergo large conformational changes evade structural prediction algorithms. Chang MP, Jin T, Gudinas AP, Fernandez D, Alexander-Katz A, Matsui T, Mai DJ. J Chem Phys. 2025 Dec 14;163(22):224906. doi: 10.1063/5.0304777. PubMed 41379425.
Backbone
  Vector backbone: pQE-9
  Vector type: Bacterial Expression
Growth in bacteria
  Bacterial resistance: Ampicillin, 100 μg/mL
  Growth temperature: 37°C
  Growth strain: DH5alpha
  Copy number: High Copy
Gene/Insert
  Gene/Insert name: RTXMCR-TYL-X2H-C
  Species: Synthetic
  Promoter: T5
  Tag / fusion protein: 6xHis (N terminal on backbone)
  Cloning method: Restriction Enzyme; 5′ cloning site BamHI (not destroyed); 3′ cloning site HindIII (not destroyed)
Terms and licenses: Academic/Nonprofit Terms; Industry Terms: Not Available to Industry
How to cite: pQE-9-RTXMCR-TYL-X2H-C was a gift from Danielle Mai (Addgene plasmid # 241349 ; http://n2t.net/addgene:241349 ; RRID:Addgene_241349)
